Addgene plasmid #130722: pAG109 H2B-FAST
Purpose: Expresses FAST (also called YFAST) fused to zebrafish histone H2B in mammalian cells
Depositing lab: Arnaud Gautier. Depositing organization: CNRS UMR 8640, Processus d'Activation Sélectif par Transfert d'Energie Uni-électronique ou Radiatif (PASTEUR). Publication: Small fluorescence-activating and absorption-shifting tag for tunable protein imaging in vivo. Plamont MA, Billon-Denis E, Maurin S, Gauron C, Pimenta FM, Specht CG, Shi J, Querard J, Pan B, Rossignol J, Moncoq K, Morellet N, Volovitch M, Lescop E, Chen Y, Triller A, Vriz S, Le Saux T, Jullien L, Gautier A. Proc Natl Acad Sci U S A. 2016 Jan 19;113(3):497-502. doi: 10.1073/pnas.1513094113. Epub 2015 Dec 28. PubMed 26711992.
Backbone
  Vector backbone: pIRES
  Backbone size w/o insert (bp): 4011
  Total vector size (bp): 4794
  Vector type: Mammalian Expression
  Selectable markers: Neomycin (select with G418)
Growth in bacteria
  Bacterial resistance: Kanamycin, 50 μg/mL
  Growth temperature: 37°C
  Growth strain: DH5alpha
  Copy number: High Copy
Gene/Insert
  Gene/Insert name: H2B-FAST (alt name: H2B-YFAST, H2B-FAST1)
  Species: Synthetic
  Insert size (bp): 783
  Promoter: CMV
  Tag / fusion protein: myc-tag (C terminal on insert)
  Cloning method: Gibson Cloning
  Sequencing primers: 5′ CGCAAATGGGCGGTAGGCGTG
Terms and licenses: Academic/Nonprofit Terms; Industry Terms: Not Available to Industry
How to cite: pAG109 H2B-FAST was a gift from Arnaud Gautier (Addgene plasmid # 130722 ; http://n2t.net/addgene:130722 ; RRID:Addgene_130722)
