[The description below was written by a language model from this plasmid's Addgene catalogue record and pLannotate feature annotations shown in this document.]
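Description:
pAG109 H2B-FAST is a 4.8 kb mammalian expression plasmid that produces histone H2B fused to the fluorogen-activating tag FAST (also called Y-FAST or FAST1). The backbone is listed as pIRES, although no IRES element appears in either feature table. The two annotated sequence records, one from the depositor and one from repository sequencing, show the same 16 features offset by a few bases. In bacteria the plasmid replicates from a high-copy ColE1/pUC-type origin and is selected with kanamycin. An f1 origin is also present. A single NeoR/KanR (Tn5 aminoglycoside phosphotransferase) gene sits behind tandem bacterial (bla) and SV40 early promoters and is followed by an HSV TK polyadenylation signal, so the same marker confers kanamycin resistance in E. coli and G418 resistance in transfected mammalian cells.

The expression cassette is driven by the human CMV immediate-early enhancer and promoter and ends at an SV40 poly(A) signal. The 783 bp insert, assembled by Gibson cloning, encodes H2B at the N-terminus, then Y-FAST, then a C-terminal myc epitope tag. The catalogue describes the histone as zebrafish H2B. The automated annotation labels it by its closest database match, a chicken H2B, which reflects the strong conservation of histones rather than a different origin. FAST is a small protein tag derived from photoactive yellow protein that becomes fluorescent only when it binds an added cell-permeant fluorogen. Fusing it to H2B targets the signal to chromatin, so the construct serves for nuclear labelling in live mammalian cells, with fluorescence switched on by adding the fluorogen. The myc tag allows independent antibody-based detection.
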