Features (pLannotate 1.2.2; 16 found; start..end, strand, type, name):
     61..364     +  enhancer       CMV enhancer: human cytomegalovirus immediate early enhancer
    365..568     +  promoter       CMV promoter: human cytomegalovirus (CMV) immediate early promoter
    591..614     +  misc_feature   MCS (fragment): multiple cloning site
    627..1004    +  CDS            H2B-VIII: H2B8_CHICK - Experimental evidence at protein level: Swiss-Prot protein existence level 1. Core component of nucleosome. Nucleosomes wrap and compact DNA into chromatin, limiting DNA accessibility to the cellular machineries which require DNA as a template. Histones thereby play a central role in transcription regulation, DNA repair, DNA replication and chromosomal stability. DNA accessibility is regulated via a complex set of post-translational modifications of histones, also called histone code, and nucleosome remodeling. From Gallus gallus (Chicken).
   1035..1409    +  CDS            Y-FAST: small protein tag, derived from photoactive yellow protein, that allows in vivo fluorescent labeling by addition of a cell-permeant fluorogen (Plamont et al., 2016)
   1419..1445    +  CDS            Myc (fragment): Myc (human c-Myc proto-oncogene) epitope tag
   1476..1559    +  CDS            large T antigen (fragment): large T antigen from SV40 (simian virus 40)
   1582..1703    +  polyA_signal   SV40 poly(A) signal: SV40 polyadenylation signal
   1737..2165    -  rep_origin     f1 ori (sequence partly withheld): f1 bacteriophage origin of replication; arrow indicates direction of (+) strand synthesis
   2192..2296    +  promoter       AmpR promoter: bla
   2298..2655    +  promoter       SV40 promoter: SV40 enhancer and early promoter
   2690..3484    +  CDS            NeoR/KanR: aminoglycoside phosphotransferase from Tn5; aph(3')-II (or nptII); confers resistance to neomycin, kanamycin, and G418 (Geneticin®)
   3505..3657    +  CDS            ble (fragment): BLE_KLEPN - Experimental evidence at protein level: Swiss-Prot protein existence level 1. Binding protein with a strong affinity to the bleomycin family of antibiotics. Binds to CL990; an antimitotic-antibiotic compound. From Klebsiella pneumoniae.
   3716..3763    +  polyA_signal   HSV TK poly(A) signal: herpes simplex virus thymidine kinase polyadenylation signal (Cole and Stacy, 1985)
   3854..3870    -  polyA_signal   bGH poly(A) signal (fragment): bovine growth hormone polyadenylation signal
   4092..4680    +  rep_origin     ori: high-copy-number ColE1/pMB1/pBR322/pUC origin of replication
>Addgene plasmid #130722 | pAG109 H2B-FAST | depositor full sequence | sequence record 250333 | pAG109 H2B-FAST sequence 4794 bps
TAGTTATTAATAGTAATCAATTACGGGGTCATTAGTTCATAGCCCATATATGGAGTTCCGCGTTACATAA
CTTACGGTAAATGGCCCGCCTGGCTGACCGCCCAACGACCCCCGCCCATTGACGTCAATAATGACGTATG
TTCCCATAGTAACGCCAATAGGGACTTTCCATTGACGTCAATGGGTGGAGTATTTACGGTAAACTGCCCA
CTTGGCAGTACATCAAGTGTATCATATGCCAAGTACGCCCCCTATTGACGTCAATGACGGTAAATGGCCC
GCCTGGCATTATGCCCAGTACATGACCTTATGGGACTTTCCTACTTGGCAGTACATCTACGTATTAGTCA
TCGCTATTACCATGGTGATGCGGTTTTGGCAGTACATCAATGGGCGTGGATAGCGGTTTGACTCACGGGG
ATTTCCAAGTCTCCACCCCATTGACGTCAATGGGAGTTTGTTTTGGCACCAAAATCAACGGGACTTTCCA
AAATGTCGTAACAACTCCGCCCCATTGACGCAAATGGGCGGTAGGCGTGTACGGTGGGAGGTCTATATAA
GCAGAGCTGGTTTAGTGAACCGTCAGATCCGCTAGCGCTACCGGACTCAGATCTGAATTCGCCACCATGC
CCGAACCTGCGAAGTCAGCGCCCGCTCCCAAAAAAGGCTCTAAAAAAGCTGTCGCCAAGACCCAGAAGAA
GGGGGATAAGAAAAGGCGTAAGACCAGGAAAGAGAGTTACGCCATTTACGTGTACAAAGTACTAAAACAA
GTCCACCCGGACACTGGCATCTCCTCAAAGGCGATGGGCATTATGAACTCATTTGTAAACGACATCTTCG
AGCGCATCGCCGGAGAAGCGTCGCGCCTGGCGCATTACAACAAGCGCTCCACTATCACATCCCGGGAGAT
CCAGACGGCCGTGCGCCTGCTCCTGCCCGGAGAACTGGCCAAACACGCTGTGTCTGAGGGCACAAAGGCC
GTGACCAAGTACACCAGCTCCAAGGGCGGAGGCTCCGGAGGCGGATCTGCCACCATGGAGCATGTTGCCT
TTGGCAGTGAGGACATCGAGAACACTCTGGCCAAAATGGACGACGGACAACTGGATGGGTTGGCCTTTGG
CGCAATTCAGCTCGATGGTGACGGGAATATCCTGCAGTACAATGCTGCTGAAGGAGACATCACAGGCAGA
GATCCCAAACAGGTGATTGGGAAGAACTTCTTCAAGGATGTTGCACCTGGAACGGATTCTCCCGAGTTTT
ACGGCAAATTCAAGGAAGGCGTAGCGTCAGGGAATCTGAACACCATGTTCGAATGGATGATACCGACAAG
CAGGGGACCAACCAAGGTCAAGGTGCACATGAAGAAAGCCCTTTCCGGTGACAGCTATTGGGTCTTTGTG
AAACGGGTGGGATCCGAACAAAAGCTTATTTCTGAAGAGGACTTGTAATAGCCCGGGTAAGCGGCCGCGA
CTCTAGATCATAATCAGCCATACCACATTTGTAGAGGTTTTACTTGCTTTAAAAAACCTCCCACACCTCC
CCCTGAACCTGAAACATAAAATGAATGCAATTGTTGTTGTTAACTTGTTTATTGCAGCTTATAATGGTTA
CAAATAAAGCAATAGCATCACAAATTTCACAAATAAAGCATTTTTTTCACTGCATTCTAGTTGTGGTTTG
TCCAAACTCATCAATGTATCTTAAGGCGTAAATTGTAAGCGTTAATATTTTGTTAAAATTCGCGTTAAAT
TTTTGTTAAATCAGCTCATTTTTTAACCAATAGGCCGAAATCGGCAAAATCCCTTATAAATCAAAAGAAT
AGACCGAGATAGGGT
[37 nt withheld, positions 1836-1872]
AAAGAACGTGGACTCCAACGTCAAAGG
[49 nt withheld, positions 1900-1948]
T
[91 nt withheld, positions 1950-2040]
G
[124 nt withheld, positions 2042-2165]
CAGGTGGCACTTTTCGGGGAAATGTGCGCGGAACCCCTATTTGTTTATTTTTCTAAATACATTCAAATAT
GTATCCGCTCATGAGACAATAACCCTGATAAATGCTTCAATAATATTGAAAAAGGAAGAGTCCTGAGGCG
GAAAGAACCAGCTGTGGAATGTGTGTCAGTTAGGGTGTGGAAAGTCCCCAGGCTCCCCAGCAGGCAGAAG
TATGCAAAGCATGCATCTCAATTAGTCAGCAACCAGGTGTGGAAAGTCCCCAGGCTCCCCAGCAGGCAGA
AGTATGCAAAGCATGCATCTCAATTAGTCAGCAACCATAGTCCCGCCCCTAACTCCGCCCATCCCGCCCC
TAACTCCGCCCAGTTCCGCCCATTCTCCGCCCCATGGCTGACTAATTTTTTTTATTTATGCAGAGGCCGA
GGCCGCCTCGGCCTCTGAGCTATTCCAGAAGTAGTGAGGAGGCTTTTTTGGAGGCCTAGGCTTTTGCAAA
GATCGATCAAGAGACAGGATGAGGATCGTTTCGCATGATTGAACAAGATGGATTGCACGCAGGTTCTCCG
GCCGCTTGGGTGGAGAGGCTATTCGGCTATGACTGGGCACAACAGACAATCGGCTGCTCTGATGCCGCCG
TGTTCCGGCTGTCAGCGCAGGGGCGCCCGGTTCTTTTTGTCAAGACCGACCTGTCCGGTGCCCTGAATGA
ACTGCAAGACGAGGCAGCGCGGCTATCGTGGCTGGCCACGACGGGCGTTCCTTGCGCAGCTGTGCTCGAC
GTTGTCACTGAAGCGGGAAGGGACTGGCTGCTATTGGGCGAAGTGCCGGGGCAGGATCTCCTGTCATCTC
ACCTTGCTCCTGCCGAGAAAGTATCCATCATGGCTGATGCAATGCGGCGGCTGCATACGCTTGATCCGGC
TACCTGCCCATTCGACCACCAAGCGAAACATCGCATCGAGCGAGCACGTACTCGGATGGAAGCCGGTCTT
GTCGATCAGGATGATCTGGACGAAGAGCATCAGGGGCTCGCGCCAGCCGAACTGTTCGCCAGGCTCAAGG
CGAGCATGCCCGACGGCGAGGATCTCGTCGTGACCCATGGCGATGCCTGCTTGCCGAATATCATGGTGGA
AAATGGCCGCTTTTCTGGATTCATCGACTGTGGCCGGCTGGGTGTGGCGGACCGCTATCAGGACATAGCG
TTGGCTACCCGTGATATTGCTGAAGAGCTTGGCGGCGAATGGGCTGACCGCTTCCTCGTGCTTTACGGTA
TCGCCGCTCCCGATTCGCAGCGCATCGCCTTCTATCGCCTTCTTGACGAGTTCTTCTGAGCGGGACTCTG
GGGTTCGAAATGACCGACCAAGCGACGCCCAACCTGCCATCACGAGATTTCGATTCCACCGCCGCCTTCT
ATGAAAGGTTGGGCTTCGGAATCGTTTTCCGGGACGCCGGCTGGATGATCCTCCAGCGCGGGGATCTCAT
GCTGGAGTTCTTCGCCCACCCTAGGGGGAGGCTAACTGAAACACGGAAGGAGACAATACCGGAAGGAACC
CGCGCTATGACGGCAATAAAAAGACAGAATAAAACGCACGGTGTTGGGTCGTTTGTTCATAAACGCGGGG
TTCGGTCCCAGGGCTGGCACTCTGTCGATACCCCACCGAGACCCCATTGGGGCCAATACGCCCGCGTTTC
TTCCTTTTCCCCACCCCACCCCCCAAGTTCGGGTGAAGGCCCAGGGCTCGCAGCCAACGTCGGGGCGGCA
GGCCCTGCCATAGCCTCAGGTTACTCATATATACTTTAGATTGATTTAAAACTTCATTTTTAATTTAAAA
GGATCTAGGTGAAGATCCTTTTTGATAATCTCATGACCAAAATCCCTTAACGTGAGTTTTCGTTCCACTG
AGCGTCAGACCCCGTAGAAAAGATCAAAGGATCTTCTTGAGATCCTTTTTTTCTGCGCGTAATCTGCTGC
TTGCAAACAAAAAAACCACCGCTACCAGCGGTGGTTTGTTTGCCGGATCAAGAGCTACCAACTCTTTTTC
CGAAGGTAACTGGCTTCAGCAGAGCGCAGATACCAAATACTGTCCTTCTAGTGTAGCCGTAGTTAGGCCA
CCACTTCAAGAACTCTGTAGCACCGCCTACATACCTCGCTCTGCTAATCCTGTTACCAGTGGCTGCTGCC
AGTGGCGATAAGTCGTGTCTTACCGGGTTGGACTCAAGACGATAGTTACCGGATAAGGCGCAGCGGTCGG
GCTGAACGGGGGGTTCGTGCACACAGCCCAGCTTGGAGCGAACGACCTACACCGAACTGAGATACCTACA
GCGTGAGCTATGAGAAAGCGCCACGCTTCCCGAAGGGAGAAAGGCGGACAGGTATCCGGTAAGCGGCAGG
GTCGGAACAGGAGAGCGCACGAGGGAGCTTCCAGGGGGAAACGCCTGGTATCTTTATAGTCCTGTCGGGT
TTCGCCACCTCTGACTTGAGCGTCGATTTTTGTGATGCTCGTCAGGGGGGCGGAGCCTATGGAAAAACGC
CAGCAACGCGGCCTTTTTACGGTTCCTGGCCTTTTGCTGGCCTTTTGCTCACATGTTCTTTCCTGCGTTA
TCCCCTGATTCTGTGGATAACCGTATTACCGCCATGCAT
