Features (pLannotate 1.2.2; 16 found; start..end, strand, type, name):
     57..360     +  enhancer       CMV enhancer: human cytomegalovirus immediate early enhancer
    361..564     +  promoter       CMV promoter: human cytomegalovirus (CMV) immediate early promoter
    587..610     +  misc_feature   MCS (fragment): multiple cloning site
    623..1000    +  CDS            H2B-VIII: H2B8_CHICK - Experimental evidence at protein level: Swiss-Prot protein existence level 1. Core component of nucleosome. Nucleosomes wrap and compact DNA into chromatin, limiting DNA accessibility to the cellular machineries which require DNA as a template. Histones thereby play a central role in transcription regulation, DNA repair, DNA replication and chromosomal stability. DNA accessibility is regulated via a complex set of post-translational modifications of histones, also called histone code, and nucleosome remodeling. From Gallus gallus (Chicken).
   1031..1405    +  CDS            Y-FAST: small protein tag, derived from photoactive yellow protein, that allows in vivo fluorescent labeling by addition of a cell-permeant fluorogen (Plamont et al., 2016)
   1415..1441    +  CDS            Myc (fragment): Myc (human c-Myc proto-oncogene) epitope tag
   1472..1555    +  CDS            large T antigen (fragment): large T antigen from SV40 (simian virus 40)
   1578..1699    +  polyA_signal   SV40 poly(A) signal: SV40 polyadenylation signal
   1733..2161    -  rep_origin     f1 ori (sequence partly withheld): f1 bacteriophage origin of replication; arrow indicates direction of (+) strand synthesis
   2188..2292    +  promoter       AmpR promoter: bla
   2294..2651    +  promoter       SV40 promoter: SV40 enhancer and early promoter
   2686..3480    +  CDS            NeoR/KanR: aminoglycoside phosphotransferase from Tn5; aph(3')-II (or nptII); confers resistance to neomycin, kanamycin, and G418 (Geneticin®)
   3501..3653    +  CDS            ble (fragment): BLE_KLEPN - Experimental evidence at protein level: Swiss-Prot protein existence level 1. Binding protein with a strong affinity to the bleomycin family of antibiotics. Binds to CL990; an antimitotic-antibiotic compound. From Klebsiella pneumoniae.
   3712..3759    +  polyA_signal   HSV TK poly(A) signal: herpes simplex virus thymidine kinase polyadenylation signal (Cole and Stacy, 1985)
   3850..3866    -  polyA_signal   bGH poly(A) signal (fragment): bovine growth hormone polyadenylation signal
   4088..4676    +  rep_origin     ori: high-copy-number ColE1/pMB1/pBR322/pUC origin of replication
>Addgene plasmid #130722 | pAG109 H2B-FAST | addgene full sequence | sequence record 254922 | Addgene NGS Result
TATTAATAGTAATCAATTACGGGGTCATTAGTTCATAGCCCATATATGGAGTTCCGCGTTACATAACTTA
CGGTAAATGGCCCGCCTGGCTGACCGCCCAACGACCCCCGCCCATTGACGTCAATAATGACGTATGTTCC
CATAGTAACGCCAATAGGGACTTTCCATTGACGTCAATGGGTGGAGTATTTACGGTAAACTGCCCACTTG
GCAGTACATCAAGTGTATCATATGCCAAGTACGCCCCCTATTGACGTCAATGACGGTAAATGGCCCGCCT
GGCATTATGCCCAGTACATGACCTTATGGGACTTTCCTACTTGGCAGTACATCTACGTATTAGTCATCGC
TATTACCATGGTGATGCGGTTTTGGCAGTACATCAATGGGCGTGGATAGCGGTTTGACTCACGGGGATTT
CCAAGTCTCCACCCCATTGACGTCAATGGGAGTTTGTTTTGGCACCAAAATCAACGGGACTTTCCAAAAT
GTCGTAACAACTCCGCCCCATTGACGCAAATGGGCGGTAGGCGTGTACGGTGGGAGGTCTATATAAGCAG
AGCTGGTTTAGTGAACCGTCAGATCCGCTAGCGCTACCGGACTCAGATCTGAATTCGCCACCATGCCCGA
ACCTGCGAAGTCAGCGCCCGCTCCCAAAAAAGGCTCTAAAAAAGCTGTCGCCAAGACCCAGAAGAAGGGG
GATAAGAAAAGGCGTAAGACCAGGAAAGAGAGTTACGCCATTTACGTGTACAAAGTACTAAAACAAGTCC
ACCCGGACACTGGCATCTCCTCAAAGGCGATGGGCATTATGAACTCATTTGTAAACGACATCTTCGAGCG
CATCGCCGGAGAAGCGTCGCGCCTGGCGCATTACAACAAGCGCTCCACTATCACATCCCGGGAGATCCAG
ACGGCCGTGCGCCTGCTCCTGCCCGGAGAACTGGCCAAACACGCTGTGTCTGAGGGCACAAAGGCCGTGA
CCAAGTACACCAGCTCCAAGGGCGGAGGCTCCGGAGGCGGATCTGCCACCATGGAGCATGTTGCCTTTGG
CAGTGAGGACATCGAGAACACTCTGGCCAAAATGGACGACGGACAACTGGATGGGTTGGCCTTTGGCGCA
ATTCAGCTCGATGGTGACGGGAATATCCTGCAGTACAATGCTGCTGAAGGAGACATCACAGGCAGAGATC
CCAAACAGGTGATTGGGAAGAACTTCTTCAAGGATGTTGCACCTGGAACGGATTCTCCCGAGTTTTACGG
CAAATTCAAGGAAGGCGTAGCGTCAGGGAATCTGAACACCATGTTCGAATGGATGATACCGACAAGCAGG
GGACCAACCAAGGTCAAGGTGCACATGAAGAAAGCCCTTTCCGGTGACAGCTATTGGGTCTTTGTGAAAC
GGGTGGGATCCGAACAAAAGCTTATTTCTGAAGAGGACTTGTAATAGCCCGGGTAAGCGGCCGCGACTCT
AGATCATAATCAGCCATACCACATTTGTAGAGGTTTTACTTGCTTTAAAAAACCTCCCACACCTCCCCCT
GAACCTGAAACATAAAATGAATGCAATTGTTGTTGTTAACTTGTTTATTGCAGCTTATAATGGTTACAAA
TAAAGCAATAGCATCACAAATTTCACAAATAAAGCATTTTTTTCACTGCATTCTAGTTGTGGTTTGTCCA
AACTCATCAATGTATCTTAAGGCGTAAATTGTAAGCGTTAATATTTTGTTAAAATTCGCGTTAAATTTTT
GTTAAATCAGCTCATTTTTTAACCAATAGGCCGAAATCGGCAAAATCCCTTATAAATCAAAAGAATAGAC
CGAGATAGGGT
[37 nt withheld, positions 1832-1868]
AAAGAACGTGGACTCCAACGTCAAAGG
[49 nt withheld, positions 1896-1944]
T
[91 nt withheld, positions 1946-2036]
G
[124 nt withheld, positions 2038-2161]
CAGGTGGCACTTTTCGGGGAAATGTGCGCGGAACCCCTATTTGTTTATTTTTCTAAATACATTCAAATAT
GTATCCGCTCATGAGACAATAACCCTGATAAATGCTTCAATAATATTGAAAAAGGAAGAGTCCTGAGGCG
GAAAGAACCAGCTGTGGAATGTGTGTCAGTTAGGGTGTGGAAAGTCCCCAGGCTCCCCAGCAGGCAGAAG
TATGCAAAGCATGCATCTCAATTAGTCAGCAACCAGGTGTGGAAAGTCCCCAGGCTCCCCAGCAGGCAGA
AGTATGCAAAGCATGCATCTCAATTAGTCAGCAACCATAGTCCCGCCCCTAACTCCGCCCATCCCGCCCC
TAACTCCGCCCAGTTCCGCCCATTCTCCGCCCCATGGCTGACTAATTTTTTTTATTTATGCAGAGGCCGA
GGCCGCCTCGGCCTCTGAGCTATTCCAGAAGTAGTGAGGAGGCTTTTTTGGAGGCCTAGGCTTTTGCAAA
GATCGATCAAGAGACAGGATGAGGATCGTTTCGCATGATTGAACAAGATGGATTGCACGCAGGTTCTCCG
GCCGCTTGGGTGGAGAGGCTATTCGGCTATGACTGGGCACAACAGACAATCGGCTGCTCTGATGCCGCCG
TGTTCCGGCTGTCAGCGCAGGGGCGCCCGGTTCTTTTTGTCAAGACCGACCTGTCCGGTGCCCTGAATGA
ACTGCAAGACGAGGCAGCGCGGCTATCGTGGCTGGCCACGACGGGCGTTCCTTGCGCAGCTGTGCTCGAC
GTTGTCACTGAAGCGGGAAGGGACTGGCTGCTATTGGGCGAAGTGCCGGGGCAGGATCTCCTGTCATCTC
ACCTTGCTCCTGCCGAGAAAGTATCCATCATGGCTGATGCAATGCGGCGGCTGCATACGCTTGATCCGGC
TACCTGCCCATTCGACCACCAAGCGAAACATCGCATCGAGCGAGCACGTACTCGGATGGAAGCCGGTCTT
GTCGATCAGGATGATCTGGACGAAGAGCATCAGGGGCTCGCGCCAGCCGAACTGTTCGCCAGGCTCAAGG
CGAGCATGCCCGACGGCGAGGATCTCGTCGTGACCCATGGCGATGCCTGCTTGCCGAATATCATGGTGGA
AAATGGCCGCTTTTCTGGATTCATCGACTGTGGCCGGCTGGGTGTGGCGGACCGCTATCAGGACATAGCG
TTGGCTACCCGTGATATTGCTGAAGAGCTTGGCGGCGAATGGGCTGACCGCTTCCTCGTGCTTTACGGTA
TCGCCGCTCCCGATTCGCAGCGCATCGCCTTCTATCGCCTTCTTGACGAGTTCTTCTGAGCGGGACTCTG
GGGTTCGAAATGACCGACCAAGCGACGCCCAACCTGCCATCACGAGATTTCGATTCCACCGCCGCCTTCT
ATGAAAGGTTGGGCTTCGGAATCGTTTTCCGGGACGCCGGCTGGATGATCCTCCAGCGCGGGGATCTCAT
GCTGGAGTTCTTCGCCCACCCTAGGGGGAGGCTAACTGAAACACGGAAGGAGACAATACCGGAAGGAACC
CGCGCTATGACGGCAATAAAAAGACAGAATAAAACGCACGGTGTTGGGTCGTTTGTTCATAAACGCGGGG
TTCGGTCCCAGGGCTGGCACTCTGTCGATACCCCACCGAGACCCCATTGGGGCCAATACGCCCGCGTTTC
TTCCTTTTCCCCACCCCACCCCCCAAGTTCGGGTGAAGGCCCAGGGCTCGCAGCCAACGTCGGGGCGGCA
GGCCCTGCCATAGCCTCAGGTTACTCATATATACTTTAGATTGATTTAAAACTTCATTTTTAATTTAAAA
GGATCTAGGTGAAGATCCTTTTTGATAATCTCATGACCAAAATCCCTTAACGTGAGTTTTCGTTCCACTG
AGCGTCAGACCCCGTAGAAAAGATCAAAGGATCTTCTTGAGATCCTTTTTTTCTGCGCGTAATCTGCTGC
TTGCAAACAAAAAAACCACCGCTACCAGCGGTGGTTTGTTTGCCGGATCAAGAGCTACCAACTCTTTTTC
CGAAGGTAACTGGCTTCAGCAGAGCGCAGATACCAAATACTGTTCTTCTAGTGTAGCCGTAGTTAGGCCA
CCACTTCAAGAACTCTGTAGCACCGCCTACATACCTCGCTCTGCTAATCCTGTTACCAGTGGCTGCTGCC
AGTGGCGATAAGTCGTGTCTTACCGGGTTGGACTCAAGACGATAGTTACCGGATAAGGCGCAGCGGTCGG
GCTGAACGGGGGGTTCGTGCACACAGCCCAGCTTGGAGCGAACGACCTACACCGAACTGAGATACCTACA
GCGTGAGCTATGAGAAAGCGCCACGCTTCCCGAAGGGAGAAAGGCGGACAGGTATCCGGTAAGCGGCAGG
GTCGGAACAGGAGAGCGCACGAGGGAGCTTCCAGGGGGAAACGCCTGGTATCTTTATAGTCCTGTCGGGT
TTCGCCACCTCTGACTTGAGCGTCGATTTTTGTGATGCTCGTCAGGGGGGCGGAGCCTATGGAAAAACGC
CAGCAACGCGGCCTTTTTACGGTTCCTGGCCTTTTGCTGGCCTTTTGCTCACATGTTCTTTCCTGCGTTA
TCCCCTGATTCTGTGGATAACCGTATTACCGCCATGCATTAGT
