>Addgene plasmid #130722 | pAG109 H2B-FAST | depositor partial sequence | sequence record 250334 | H2B-FAST
ATGCCCGAACCTGCGAAGTCAGCGCCCGCTCCCAAAAAAGGCTCTAAAAAAGCTGTCGCCAAGACCCAGA
AGAAGGGGGATAAGAAAAGGCGTAAGACCAGGAAAGAGAGTTACGCCATTTACGTGTACAAAGTACTAAA
ACAAGTCCACCCGGACACTGGCATCTCCTCAAAGGCGATGGGCATTATGAACTCATTTGTAAACGACATC
TTCGAGCGCATCGCCGGAGAAGCGTCGCGCCTGGCGCATTACAACAAGCGCTCCACTATCACATCCCGGG
AGATCCAGACGGCCGTGCGCCTGCTCCTGCCCGGAGAACTGGCCAAACACGCTGTGTCTGAGGGCACAAA
GGCCGTGACCAAGTACACCAGCTCCAAGGGCGGAGGCTCCGGAGGCGGATCTGCCACCATGGAGCATGTT
GCCTTTGGCAGTGAGGACATCGAGAACACTCTGGCCAAAATGGACGACGGACAACTGGATGGGTTGGCCT
TTGGCGCAATTCAGCTCGATGGTGACGGGAATATCCTGCAGTACAATGCTGCTGAAGGAGACATCACAGG
CAGAGATCCCAAACAGGTGATTGGGAAGAACTTCTTCAAGGATGTTGCACCTGGAACGGATTCTCCCGAG
TTTTACGGCAAATTCAAGGAAGGCGTAGCGTCAGGGAATCTGAACACCATGTTCGAATGGATGATACCGA
CAAGCAGGGGACCAACCAAGGTCAAGGTGCACATGAAGAAAGCCCTTTCCGGTGACAGCTATTGGGTCTT
TGTGAAACGGGTG
